Addgene plasmid #49094: Cs2+Etv4 S100D
Purpose: expression of Etv4 S100D mutant
Depositing lab: Michael Tsang. Depositing organization: University of Pittsburgh Medical Center. Publication: Overlapping functions of Pea3 ETS transcription factors in FGF signaling during zebrafish development. Znosko WA, Yu S, Thomas K, Molina GA, Li C, Tsang W, Dawid IB, Moon AM, Tsang M. Dev Biol. 2010 Jun 1;342(1):11-25. Epub 2010 Mar 24. 10.1016/j.ydbio.2010.03.011 PubMed 20346941.
Backbone
  Vector backbone: pCs2+
  Backbone manufacturer: RZPD
  Backbone size w/o insert (bp): 4095
  Total vector size (bp): 5569
  Vector type: Mammalian Expression ; xenopus/avian/zebrafish
Growth in bacteria
  Bacterial resistance: Ampicillin, 100 μg/mL
  Growth temperature: 37°C
  Growth strain: DH5alpha
  Copy number: Unknown
Gene/Insert
  Gene/Insert name: Etv4 S100D (alt names: pea3; Etv4)
  Species: D. rerio (zebrafish)
  Mutation: S100D
  Entrez Gene: etv4 (a.k.a. pea3)
  Promoter: CMV
  Cloning method: Unknown
  Sequencing primers: 5′ SP6; 3′ EBV-rev
Terms and licenses: Academic/Nonprofit Terms; Industry Terms: Not Available to Industry
How to cite: Cs2+Etv4 S100D was a gift from Michael Tsang (Addgene plasmid # 49094 ; http://n2t.net/addgene:49094 ; RRID:Addgene_49094)
