[The description below was written by a language model from this plasmid's Addgene catalogue record and pLannotate feature annotations shown in this document.]
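Description:
Cs2+Etv4 S100D is a 5,569 bp expression plasmid built on the pCS2+ backbone, a multipurpose vector used for expression in mammalian cells and in Xenopus, avian and zebrafish embryos. It is propagated in E. coli through a high-copy ColE1/pUC-type origin and selected with ampicillin via the β-lactamase gene and its own promoter. An f1 phage origin is also present, along with backbone remnants of the lac region (lac promoter and operator, CAP site, and fragments of lacI and lacZα).

The payload is the zebrafish (Danio rerio) etv4 coding sequence, also known as pea3, carrying a serine-to-aspartate substitution at residue 100. Etv4 is an ETS-family transcriptional activator thought to mediate cellular responses to fibroblast growth factor signalling during embryogenesis. The record does not explain the rationale for the mutation, although serine-to-aspartate changes are commonly used to mimic phosphorylation. No epitope tag or reporter is annotated. The open reading frame lies downstream of the simian cytomegalovirus IE94 enhancer/promoter, which wraps around the plasmid's numbering origin to sit directly upstream of an SP6 promoter, and it is followed by an SV40 polyadenylation signal. This arrangement allows two modes of use: direct CMV-driven expression after transfection or DNA injection, and in vitro transcription from the SP6 promoter to produce sense mRNA with the SV40 poly(A) signal region at its 3′ end, suitable for embryo microinjection. Antisense-oriented T7 (partial) and T3 promoters lie downstream of the insert. The stated purpose is expression of the Etv4 S100D mutant, and the associated work concerns Pea3 ETS factors in FGF signalling during zebrafish development.
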