Features (pLannotate 1.2.2; 15 found; start..end, strand, type, name):
     35..53      +  promoter       SP6 promoter: promoter for bacteriophage SP6 RNA polymerase
    113..1585    +  CDS            etv4: ETV4_DANRE - Also known as pea3. Experimental evidence at protein level: Swiss-Prot protein existence level 1. Transcriptional activator that binds to the (5'-CCGGA[AT]-3') motif. May control the acquisition of specific cell fates at an early stage during development of the somites and nervous system. May mediate the cellular effects of the fibroblast growth factors on embryogenesis. From Danio rerio (Zebrafish) (Brachydanio rerio).
   1596..1613    -  promoter       T7 promoter (fragment): promoter for bacteriophage T7 RNA polymerase
   1618..1752    -  polyA_signal   SV40 poly(A) signal: SV40 polyadenylation signal
   1865..1883    -  promoter       T3 promoter: promoter for bacteriophage T3 RNA polymerase
   1928..1944    -  protein_bind   lac operator: The lac repressor binds to the lac operator to inhibit transcription in E. coli. This inhibition can be relieved by adding lactose or isopropyl-β-D-thiogalactopyranoside (IPTG). lac repressor encoded by lacI
   1952..1982    -  promoter       lac promoter: promoter for the E. coli lac operon
   1997..2018    -  protein_bind   CAP binding site: CAP binding activates transcription in the presence of cAMP. E. coli catabolite activator protein
   2031..2123    -  CDS            lacI (fragment): lac repressor; lacI; The lac repressor binds to the lac operator to inhibit transcription in E. coli. This inhibition can be relieved by adding lactose or isopropyl-β-D-thiogalactopyranoside (IPTG).
   2306..2894    -  rep_origin     ori: high-copy-number ColE1/pMB1/pBR322/pUC origin of replication
   3065..3925    -  CDS            AmpR: β-lactamase; bla; confers resistance to ampicillin, carbenicillin, and related antibiotics
   3926..4030    -  promoter       AmpR promoter: bla
   4083..4511    -  rep_origin     f1 ori (sequence partly withheld): f1 bacteriophage origin of replication; arrow indicates direction of (+) strand synthesis
   4516..4582    -  CDS            lacZα (fragment): LacZα fragment of β-galactosidase; lacZ fragment
   4585..5569    +  promoter       CMV IE94 promoter: enhancer/promoter region of simian cytomegalovirus major immediate early transcription unit IE94
>Addgene plasmid #49094 | Cs2+Etv4 S100D | depositor full sequence | sequence record 72289 | Cs2+Etv4 S100D sequence 5569 bps
CGCCATTCTGCCTGGGGACGTCGGAGCAAGCTTGATTTAGGTGACACTATAGAATACAAGCTACTTGTTC
TTTTTGCAGGATCCCATCGATTCGAATTCAAGGCCTCTCGAGATGGATTATAAGATGGATGGATATCTGG
ACCAGCAAGTGCCTTATACTTTAGCTAATAGGTCGCAAGGAAATGGGCCCCTAAATAGACTGTTGATGGC
GACAAAAAGGAAATACATGGACGCAGAATTACCCCCTCAGGAATCTGAAGACCTCTTTCAGGATTTAAGC
CAACTTCAGGAGACCTGGCTCACCGAAGCTCAAGTTCCTGACAGCGATGAGCAGTTTGTTCCTGACTTTC
ACTCAGAGAACTCAGTGGCATTCCACAGCCCGCCTGTGAAGATTAAGAAAGAGCCGCAGGATCCCGGATC
AGACCCCAGCCAGTCCTGCAGCCACAAGCAAAGCTTCAGCTACCCCAATGGAGAGCAGTGCCTTTACGCC
AGTGCCTATGAGCAGAAGAGAGCAGCCGTGGCAGGAGCAGGAGGATCTAAGAGCTCATGTCCAGGGACGC
CCATGTCCCCTATGCAGCATTATTCCCCCAAACCAACAGTGGGAACTCGGCAGGAATCAGGGTATATGAA
TCCACCCTCAGCCAGCCAATCCCACGCCTGCCACAGCCACAGTTACCCCATGAACCCCAGTTCCAGGTTC
CCTTCCGGCTCGGCAGAGATGTGCCCACCATTCGCTTCCCAAGGCCAGGCCCTGCAGCGCATGCATCCTG
CCCATGCCAGCGGAGGCGGTTACCATCGGCAACACTCTGACCCCTGCTTGCCTTATCCTCCTCAGCAGAC
CTTTAAGCAAGAGTACATGGACCCTCTGTATGACCGAGCGGCCCACATTAACGGACCACAGCCTCAGAGG
TTTCCTCCTGCCCATATGATGGTCAAACAGGAGCCCACCGACTACACTTACGAACCTGATGTGCCTGGCT
GCCCATCCATGTACCATCACAACGAAGGCTACTCCAACCCACAGCACAACAGTGAAGGCTACATGTTTGA
AAATGATTCCCGTGTTGTGCCAGAGAAATTTGAAGGTGAGGTGAAACAAGAAGGGGGCAGTGTGTTTCGT
GAAGGTGCCCCCTATCAGCGTCGTGGCTCACTTCAACTATGGCAGTTCTTGGTTGCCCTTCTTGATGACC
CCAGCAATGCCCACTTCATCGCATGGACGGGCCGTGGCATGGAATTCAAACTCATTGAGCCAGAGGAGGT
GGCAAGACTCTGGGGGATGCAGAAGAACCGTCCAGCCATGAACTATGACAAACTGAGTCGCTCTTTGCGT
TACTATTATGAGAAGGGAATTATGCAAAAGGTGGCTGGTGAGCGTTATGTTTACAAATTTGTGTGTGAGC
CAGAAGCTTTGATAACCTTGGCTTTTCCCGACAATCAGCGGCCAAGTCTGAAGGCGGAATTTGAGCGCTA
CGTCAACGAGGAGGACACTGTGCCACTGTCCCACCTCGATGAGGGAGTTTCTTACCCTCCCGAACCAGCT
GCCACCAACATGGGCCCTCAGCCCTACTCCAAAGGCTACATGTACTAATCTAGAACTATAGTGAGTCGTA
TTACGTAGATCCAGACATGATAAGATACATTGATGAGTTTGGACAAACCACAACTAGAATGCAGTGAAAA
AAATGCTTTATTTGTGAAATTTGTGATGCTATTGCTTTATTTGTAACCATTATAAGCTGCAATAAACAAG
TTAACAACAACAATTGCATTCATTTTATGTTTCAGGTTCAGGGGGAGGTGTGGGAGGTTTTTTAATTCGC
GGCCGCGGCGCCAATGCATTGGGCCCGGTACCCAGCTTTTGTTCCCTTTAGTGAGGGTTAATTGCGCGCT
TGGCGTAATCATGGTCATAGCTGTTTCCTGTGTGAAATTGTTATCCGCTCACAATTCCACACAACATACG
AGCCGGAAGCATAAAGTGTAAAGCCTGGGGTGCCTAATGAGTGAGCTAACTCACATTAATTGCGTTGCGC
TCACTGCCCGCTTTCCAGTCGGGAAACCTGTCGTGCCAGCTGCATTAATGAATCGGCCAACGCGCGGGGA
GAGGCGGTTTGCGTATTGGGCGCTCTTCCGCTTCCTCGCTCACTGACTCGCTGCGCTCGGTCGTTCGGCT
GCGGCGAGCGGTATCAGCTCACTCAAAGGCGGTAATACGGTTATCCACAGAATCAGGGGATAACGCAGGA
AAGAACATGTGAGCAAAAGGCCAGCAAAAGGCCAGGAACCGTAAAAAGGCCGCGTTGCTGGCGTTTTTCC
ATAGGCTCCGCCCCCCTGACGAGCATCACAAAAATCGACGCTCAAGTCAGAGGTGGCGAAACCCGACAGG
ACTATAAAGATACCAGGCGTTTCCCCCTGGAAGCTCCCTCGTGCGCTCTCCTGTTCCGACCCTGCCGCTT
ACCGGATACCTGTCCGCCTTTCTCCCTTCGGGAAGCGTGGCGCTTTCTCATAGCTCACGCTGTAGGTATC
TCAGTTCGGTGTAGGTCGTTCGCTCCAAGCTGGGCTGTGTGCACGAACCCCCCGTTCAGCCCGACCGCTG
CGCCTTATCCGGTAACTATCGTCTTGAGTCCAACCCGGTAAGACACGACTTATCGCCACTGGCAGCAGCC
ACTGGTAACAGGATTAGCAGAGCGAGGTATGTAGGCGGTGCTACAGAGTTCTTGAAGTGGTGGCCTAACT
ACGGCTACACTAGAAGGACAGTATTTGGTATCTGCGCTCTGCTGAAGCCAGTTACCTTCGGAAAAAGAGT
TGGTAGCTCTTGATCCGGCAAACAAACCACCGCTGGTAGCGGTGGTTTTTTTGTTTGCAAGCAGCAGATT
ACGCGCAGAAAAAAAGGATCTCAAGAAGATCCTTTGATCTTTTCTACGGGGTCTGACGCTCAGTGGAACG
AAAACTCACGTTAAGGGATTTTGGTCATGAGATTATCAAAAAGGATCTTCACCTAGATCCTTTTAAATTA
AAAATGAAGTTTTAAATCAATCTAAAGTATATATGAGTAAACTTGGTCTGACAGTTACCAATGCTTAATC
AGTGAGGCACCTATCTCAGCGATCTGTCTATTTCGTTCATCCATAGTTGCCTGACTCCCCGTCGTGTAGA
TAACTACGATACGGGAGGGCTTACCATCTGGCCCCAGTGCTGCAATGATACCGCGAGACCCACGCTCACC
GGCTCCAGATTTATCAGCAATAAACCAGCCAGCCGGAAGGGCCGAGCGCAGAAGTGGTCCTGCAACTTTA
TCCGCCTCCATCCAGTCTATTAATTGTTGCCGGGAAGCTAGAGTAAGTAGTTCGCCAGTTAATAGTTTGC
GCAACGTTGTTGCCATTGCTACAGGCATCGTGGTGTCACGCTCGTCGTTTGGTATGGCTTCATTCAGCTC
CGGTTCCCAACGATCAAGGCGAGTTACATGATCCCCCATGTTGTGCAAAAAAGCGGTTAGCTCCTTCGGT
CCTCCGATCGTTGTCAGAAGTAAGTTGGCCGCAGTGTTATCACTCATGGTTATGGCAGCACTGCATAATT
CTCTTACTGTCATGCCATCCGTAAGATGCTTTTCTGTGACTGGTGAGTACTCAACCAAGTCATTCTGAGA
ATAGTGTATGCGGCGACCGAGTTGCTCTTGCCCGGCGTCAATACGGGATAATACCGCGCCACATAGCAGA
ACTTTAAAAGTGCTCATCATTGGAAAACGTTCTTCGGGGCGAAAACTCTCAAGGATCTTACCGCTGTTGA
GATCCAGTTCGATGTAACCCACTCGTGCACCCAACTGATCTTCAGCATCTTTTACTTTCACCAGCGTTTC
TGGGTGAGCAAAAACAGGAAGGCAAAATGCCGCAAAAAAGGGAATAAGGGCGACACGGAAATGTTGAATA
CTCATACTCTTCCTTTTTCAATATTATTGAAGCATTTATCAGGGTTATTGTCTCATGAGCGGATACATAT
TTGAATGTATTTAGAAAAATAAACAAATAGGGGTTCCGCGCACATTTCCCCGAAAAGTGCCACCTAAATT
GTAAGCGTTAATATTTTGTTAAAATTCGCGTTAAATTTTTGTTAAATCAGCTCATTTTTTAACCAATAGG
CCGAAATCGGCAAAATCCCTTATAAATCAAAAGAATAGACCGAGATAGGGT
[37 nt withheld, positions 4182-4218]
AAAGAACGTGGACTCCAACGTCAAAGG
[49 nt withheld, positions 4246-4294]
T
[91 nt withheld, positions 4296-4386]
G
[124 nt withheld, positions 4388-4511]
CCCATTCGCCATTCAGGCTGCGCAACTGTTGGGAAGGGCGATCGGTGCGGGCCTCTTCGCTATTACGCCA
GTCGACCATAGCCAATTCAATATGGCGTATATGGACTCATGCCAATTCAATATGGTGGATCTGGACCTGT
GCCAATTCAATATGGCGTATATGGACTCGTGCCAATTCAATATGGTGGATCTGGACCCCAGCCAATTCAA
TATGGCGGACTTGGCACCATGCCAATTCAATATGGCGGACTTGGCACTGTGCCAACTGGGGAGGGGTCTA
CTTGGCACGGTGCCAAGTTTGAGGAGGGGTCTTGGCCCTGTGCCAAGTCCGCCATATTGAATTGGCATGG
TGCCAATAATGGCGGCCATATTGGCTATATGCCAGGATCAATATATAGGCAATATCCAATATGGCCCTAT
GCCAATATGGCTATTGGCCAGGTTCAATACTATGTATTGGCCCTATGCCATATAGTATTCCATATATGGG
TTTTCCTATTGACGTAGATAGCCCCTCCCAATGGGCGGTCCCATATACCATATATGGGGCTTCCTAATAC
CGCCCATAGCCACTCCCCCATTGACGTCAATGGTCTCTATATATGGTCTTTCCTATTGACGTCATATGGG
CGGTCCTATTGACGTATATGGCGCCTCCCCCATTGACGTCAATTACGGTAAATGGCCCGCCTGGCTCAAT
GCCCATTGACGTCAATAGGACCACCCACCATTGACGTCAATGGGATGGCTCATTGCCCATTCATATCCGT
TCTCACGCCCCCTATTGACGTCAATGACGGTAAATGGCCCACTTGGCAGTACATCAATATCTATTAATAG
TAACTTGGCAAGTACATTACTATTGGAAGGACGCCAGGGTACATTGGCAGTACTCCCATTGACGTCAATG
GCGGTAAATGGCCCGCGATGGCTGCCAAGTACATCCCCATTGACGTCAATGGGGAGGGGCAATGACGCAA
ATGGGCGTTCCATTGACGTAAATGGGCGGTAGGCGTGCCTAATGGGAGGTCTATATAAGCAATGCTCGTT
TAGGGAAC
