>Addgene plasmid #49094 | Cs2+Etv4 S100D | addgene partial sequence | sequence record 73252 | CMV-F 5'-CGCAAATGGGCGGTAGGCGTG-3'
GGGAACCGCCATTCTGCCTGGGGACGTCGGAGCAAGCTTGATTTAGGTGACACTATAGAATACAAGCTAC
TTGTTCTTTTTGCAGGATCCCATCGATTCGAATTCAAGGCCTCTCGAGGGCATGGATTATAAGATGGATG
GATATCTGGACCAGCAAGTGCCTTATACTTTAGCTAATAGGTCGCAAGGAAATGGGCCCCTAAATAGACT
GTTGATGGCGACAAAAAGGAAATACATGGACGCAGAATTACCCCCTCAGGAATCTGAAGACCTCTTTCAG
GATTTAAGCCAACTTCAGGAGACCTGGCTCACCGAAGCTCAAGTTCCTGACAGCGATGAGCAGTTTGTTC
CTGACTTTCACTCAGAGAACTCAGTGGCATTCCACAGCCCGCCTGTGAAGATTAAGAAAGAGCCGCAGGA
TCCCGGATCAGACCCCAGCCAGTCCTGCAGCCACAAGCAAAGCTTCAGCTACCCCAATGGAGAGCAGTGC
CTTTACGCCAGTGCCTATGAGCAGAAGAGAGCAGCCGTGGCAGGAGCAGGAGGATCTAAGAGCTCATGTC
CAGGGACGCCCATGTCCCCTATGCAGCATTATTCCCCCAAACCAACAGTGGGAACTCGGCAGGAATCAGG
GTATATGAATCCACCCTCAGCCAGCCAATCCCACGCCTGCCACAGCCACAGTTACCCCATGAACCCCAGT
TCCAGGTTCCCTTCCGGCTCGGCAGAGATGTGCCCACCATTCGCTTCCCAAGGCCAGGCCCTGCAGCGCA
TGCATCCTGCCCATGCCAGCGGAGGCGGTTACCATCGGCAACACTCTGACCCCTGCTTGCCTTATCC
